>Addgene plasmid #188830 | Portal_T5 | addgene full sequence | sequence record 369932 | Addgene NGS Result
GAGCGCAGCGAGTCAGTGAGCGAGGAAGCGGAAGAGCGCCTGATGCGGTATTTTCTCCTTACGCATCTGT
GCGGTATTTCACACCGCATATGGTGCACTCTCAGTACAATCTGCTCTGATGCCGCATAGTTAAGCCAGTA
TACACTCCGCTATCGCTACGTGACTGGGTCATGGCTGCGCCCCGACACCCGCCAACACCCGCTGACGCGC
CCTGACGGGCTTGTCTGCTCCCGGCATCCGCTTACAGACAAGCTGTGACCGTCTCCGGGAGCTGCATGTG
TCAGAGGTTTTCACCGTCATCACCGAAACGCGCGAGGCAGCAGATCAATTCGCGCGCGAAGGCGAAGCGG
CATGCATAATGTGCCTGTCAAATGGACGAAGCAGGGATTCTGCAAACCCTATGCTACTCCGTCAAGCCGT
CAATTGTCTGATTCGTTACCAATTATGACAACTTGACGGCTACATCATTCACTTTTTCTTCACAACCGGC
ACGGAACTCGCTCGGGCTGGCCCCGGTGCATTTTTTAAATACCCGCGAGAAATAGAGTTGATCGTCAAAA
CCAACATTGCGACCGACGGTGGCGATAGGCATCCGGGTGGTGCTCAAAAGCAGCTTCGCCTGGCTGATAC
GTTGGTCCTCGCGCCAGCTTAAGACGCTAATCCCTAACTGCTGGCGGAAAAGATGTGACAGACGCGACGG
CGACAAGCAAACATGCTGTGCGACGCTGGCGATATCAAAATTGCTGTCTGCCAGGTGATCGCTGATGTAC
TGACAAGCCTCGCGTACCCGATTATCCATCGGTGGATGGAGCGACTCGTTAATCGCTTCCATGCGCCGCA
GTAACAATTGCTCAAGCAGATTTATCGCCAGCAGCTCCGAATAGCGCCCTTCCCCTTGCCCGGCGTTAAT
GATTTGCCCAAACAGGTCGCTGAAATGCGGCTGGTGCGCTTCATCCGGGCGAAAGAACCCCGTATTGGCA
AATATTGACGGCCAGTTAAGCCATTCATGCCAGTAGGCGCGCGGACGAAAGTAAACCCACTGGTGATACC
ATTCGCGAGCCTCCGGATGACGACCGTAGTGATGAATCTCTCCTGGCGGGAACAGCAAAATATCACCCGG
TCGGCAAACAAATTCTCGTCCCTGATTTTTCACCACCCCCTGACCGCGAATGGTGAGATTGAGAATATAA
CCTTTCATTCCCAGCGGTCGGTCGATAAAAAAATCGAGATAACCGTTGGCCTCAATCGGCGTTAAACCCG
CCACCAGATGGGCATTAAACGAGTATCCCGGCAGCAGGGGATCATTTTGCGCTTCAGCCATACTTTTCAT
ACTCCCGCCATTCAGAGAAGAAACCAATTGTCCATATTGCATCAGACATTGCCGTCACTGCGTCTTTTAC
TGGCTCTTCTCGCTAACCAAACCGGTAACCCCGCTTATTAAAAGCATTCTGTAACAAAGCGGGACCAAAG
CCATGACAAAAACGCGTAACAAAAGTGTCTATAATCACGGCAGAAAAGTCCACATTGATTATTTGCACGG
CGTCACACTTTGCTATGCCATAGCATTTTTATCCATAAGATTAGCGGATCCTACCTGACGCTTTTTATCG
CAACTCTCTACTGTTTCTCCATACCCGTTTTTTGGGCTAACAGGAGGAATTAACCATGCTAAATCCGGGT
CAACGTATTATAAGAGACATGGAACCAGTTAGTCATCGCACTAACCGTAAGCCTTTTACCACTGGACAAG
CCTACAGTAAAATTGAGATTCTCAATAGAACTGCTAATATGGTTATAGATAGTGCGGCGGAGTGTTCTTA
TACTGTCGGAGATAAATATAATATTGTTACGTACGCTAATGGCGTCAAAACAAAGACTCTAGACACTCTC
TTAAATGTACGACCTAATCCATTCATGGATATAAGCACATTCCGTAGACTTGTAGTCACTGACCTACTTT
TTGAAGGTTGTGCATACATCTATTGGGATGGCACATCGCTTTACCATGTCCCGGCCGCTCTTATGCAGGT
CGAGGCAGATGCCAATAAGTTTATCAAAAAATTTATATTTAATAATCAGATAAACTATCGCGTAGATGAG
ATTATCTTTATAAAGGATAACAGTTACGTGTGTGGCACAAACTCTCAAATTTCTGGCCAATCTCGTGTTG
CTACTGTTATTGATTCTCTTGAGAAGCGTTCTAAGATGCTTAACTTTAAAGAGAAATTCCTCGATAACGG
AACCGTGATTGGTCTTATTCTTGAGACGGATGAAATCCTGAACAAGAAATTGCGTGAGCGTAAACAAGAA
GAATTACAACTCGATTATAATCCTAGTACGGGTCAGTCCTCTGTCCTGATTCTAGATGGTGGTATGAAAG
CTAAACCGTACTCCCAAATATCCTCTTTTAAAGATCTAGACTTTAAGGAAGACATAGAAGGGTTTAATAA
ATCTATTTGTCTAGCCTTTGGAGTTCCGCAAGTACTGCTTGATGGTGGTAATAATGCGAATATTCGACCA
AACATCGAATTGTTCTATTATATGACTATCATTCCTATGCTGAACAAACTGACTAGTTCTCTTACTTTCT
TTTTTGGTTATAAGATCACTCCTAATACTAAGGAAGTCGCAGCATTAACACCAGATAAAGAAGCAGAGGC
TAAACATTTAACCTCATTGGTTAATAATGGTATTATAACCGGTAACGAAGCTCGTTCAGAGCTGAACCTG
GAGCCTTTAGATGATGAGCAGATGAATAAGATCCGTATTCCTGCTAACGTCGCTGGTTCTGCAACAGGTG
TATCTGGTCAAGAAGGTGGTAGACCTAAAGGTTCCACCGAGGGAGATTAATGCCAGGCATCAAATTAAGC
AGAAGGCCATCCTGACGGATGGCCTTTTTGCGTTTCTACAAACTCTTTTGTTTATTTTTCTAAATACATT
CAAATATGTATCCGCTCATGAGACAATAACCCTGATAAATGCTTCAATAATATTGAAAAAGGAAGAGTAT
GAGTATTCAACATTTCCGTGTCGCCCTTATTCCCTTTTTTGCGGCATTTTGCCTTCCTGTTTTTGCTCAC
CCAGAAACGCTGGTGAAAGTAAAAGATGCTGAAGATCAGTTGGGTGCACGAGTGGGTTACATCGAACTGG
ATCTCAACAGCGGTAAGATCCTTGAGAGTTTTCGCCCCGAAGAACGTTTTCCAATGATGAGCACTTTTAA
AGTTCTGCTATGTGGCGCGGTATTATCCCGTGTTGACGCCGGGCAAGAGCAACTCGGTCGCCGCATACAC
TATTCTCAGAATGACTTGGTTGAGTACTCACCAGTCACAGAAAAGCATCTTACGGATGGCATGACAGTAA
GAGAATTATGCAGTGCTGCCATAACCATGAGTGATAACACTGCGGCCAACTTACTTCTGACAACGATCGG
AGGACCGAAGGAGCTAACCGCTTTTTTGCACAACATGGGGGATCATGTAACTCGCCTTGATCGTTGGGAA
CCGGAGCTGAATGAAGCCATACCAAACGACGAGCGTGACACCACGATGCCTGTAGCAATGGCAACAACGT
TGCGCAAACTATTAACTGGCGAACTACTTACTCTAGCTTCCCGGCAACAATTAATAGACTGGATGGAGGC
GGATAAAGTTGCAGGACCACTTCTGCGCTCGGCCCTTCCGGCTGGCTGGTTTATTGCTGATAAATCTGGA
GCCGGTGAGCGTGGGTCTCGCGGTATCATTGCAGCACTGGGGCCAGATGGTAAGCCCTCCCGTATCGTAG
TTATCTACACGACGGGGAGTCAGGCAACTATGGATGAACGAAATAGACAGATCGCTGAGATAGGTGCCTC
ACTGATTAAGCATTGGTAACTGTCAGACCAAGTTTACTCATATATACTTTAGATTGATTTAAAACTTCAT
TTTTAATTTAAAAGGATCTAGGTGAAGATCCTTTTTGATAATCTCATGACCAAAATCCCTTAACGTGAGT
TTTCGTTCCACTGAGCGTCAGACCCCGTAGAAAAGATCAAAGGATCTTCTTGAGATCCTTTTTTTCTGCG
CGTAATCTGCTGCTTGCAAACAAAAAAACCACCGCTACCAGCGGTGGTTTGTTTGCCGGATCAAGAGCTA
CCAACTCTTTTTCCGAAGGTAACTGGCTTCAGCAGAGCGCAGATACCAAATACTGTCCTTCTAGTGTAGC
CGTAGTTAGGCCACCACTTCAAGAACTCTGTAGCACCGCCTACATACCTCGCTCTGCTAATCCTGTTACC
AGTGGCTGCTGCCAGTGGCGATAAGTCGTGTCTTACCGGGTTGGACTCAAGACGATAGTTACCGGATAAG
GCGCAGCGGTCGGGCTGAACGGGGGGTTCGTGCACACAGCCCAGCTTGGAGCGAACGACCTACACCGAAC
TGAGATACCTACAGCGTGAGCTATGAGAAAGCGCCACGCTTCCCGAAGGGAGAAAGGCGGACAGGTATCC
GGTAAGCGGCAGGGTCGGAACAGGAGAGCGCACGAGGGAGCTTCCAGGGGGAAACGCCTGGTATCTTTAT
AGTCCTGTCGGGTTTCGCCACCTCTGACTTGAGCGTCGATTTTTGTGATGCTCGTCAGGGGGGCGGAGCC
TATGGAAAAACGCCAGCAACGCGGCCTTTTTACGGTTCCTGGCCTTTTGCTGGCCTTTTGCTCACATGTT
CTTTCCTGCGTTATCCCCTGATTCTGTGGATAACCGTATTACCGCCTTTGAGTGAGCTGATACCGCTCGC
CGCAGCCGAACGACC
Features (pLannotate 1.2.2; 10 found; start..end, strand, type, name):
      1..34      +  rep_origin     RSF ori (fragment): Plasmids containing the RSF 1030 origin of replication can be propagated in E. coli cells that contain additional plasmids with compatible origins.
     39..179     -  misc_feature   bom: basis of mobility region from pBR322
    281..321     -  CDS            rop (fragment): Rop protein, which maintains plasmids at low copy number; rop
    443..1321    -  CDS            araC: L-arabinose regulatory protein; araC
   1348..1632    +  promoter       araBAD promoter: araBAD; promoter of the L-arabinose operon of E. coli; the araC regulatory gene is transcribed in the opposite direction (Guzman et al., 1995)
   1669..2847    +  CDS            PORTL_BPT5: Experimental evidence at protein level: Swiss-Prot protein existence level 1. Forms the portal vertex of the capsid and plays a role in governing correct capsid geometry (PubMed:26616586). This portal plays critical roles in capsid assembly, genome packaging, head completion protein attachment, and genome ejection (By similarity). The portal protein multimerizes as a single ring-shaped homododecamer arranged around a central channel (By similarity). Binds to the terminase subunits to form the packaging machine (By similarity). From Escherichia phage T5 (Enterobacteria phage T5).
   2871..2898    +  terminator     rrnB T2 terminator: transcription terminator T2 from the E. coli rrnB gene
   2917..3008    +  promoter       AmpR promoter: bla
   3009..3869    +  CDS            AmpR: β-lactamase; bla; confers resistance to ampicillin, carbenicillin, and related antibiotics
   4040..4628    +  rep_origin     ori: high-copy-number ColE1/pMB1/pBR322/pUC origin of replication
