[The description below was written by a language model from this plasmid's Addgene catalogue record and pLannotate feature annotations shown in this document.]
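Description:
Portal_T5 is a 4,775 bp bacterial expression plasmid built on a pBAD backbone that carries the portal protein gene of Escherichia phage T5. It is propagated in E. coli from a ColE1/pMB1-type origin and is catalogued as high copy. Selection is through the β-lactamase gene (AmpR) driven by its own promoter, which confers ampicillin resistance. The annotation also picks up backbone remnants typical of pBR322-derived vectors: a bom (basis of mobility) region, a short fragment of rop, and a very short match to an RSF origin. These fragments are unlikely to be functional.

The payload is an insert of roughly 1.2 kb, introduced by Gibson cloning, that matches the T5 portal protein. It sits downstream of the araBAD promoter and is followed by the rrnB T2 transcription terminator. The araC regulator gene is encoded divergently upstream, so expression of the portal protein is held off in the absence of L-arabinose and induced when arabinose is added. This gives tunable control that suits potentially toxic phage proteins. No epitope or purification tags are annotated in the feature table.

In the phage, the portal protein forms a ring-shaped dodecamer at one capsid vertex. It participates in capsid assembly, binds the terminase subunits during genome packaging, and serves as the channel for genome ejection. The stated purpose is simply to supply the T5 portal protein. The associated publication concerns prokaryotic innate immunity based on pattern recognition of conserved viral proteins, which suggests the plasmid is used to express this single phage component in E. coli and test whether it triggers bacterial defence systems. The record itself does not describe specific assays.
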