Addgene plasmid #188830: Portal_T5
Purpose: Portal protein from phage T5
Depositing lab: Feng Zhang. Depositing organization: Broad Institute. Publication: Prokaryotic innate immunity through pattern recognition of conserved viral proteins. Gao LA, Wilkinson ME, Strecker J, Makarova KS, Macrae RK, Koonin EV, Zhang F. Science. 2022 Aug 12;377(6607):eabm4096. doi: 10.1126/science.abm4096. Epub 2022 Aug 12. PubMed 35951700.
Backbone
  Vector backbone: pBAD
  Backbone size w/o insert (bp): 3590
  Total vector size (bp): 4775
  Vector type: Bacterial Expression
Growth in bacteria
  Bacterial resistance: Ampicillin, 100 μg/mL
  Growth temperature: 37°C
  Growth strain: DH5alpha
  Copy number: High Copy
Gene/Insert
  Gene/Insert name: Portal
  Insert size (bp): 1185
  Cloning method: Gibson Cloning
  Sequencing primers: 5′ N/A
Terms and licenses: Academic/Nonprofit Terms; Industry Terms: Not Available to Industry
How to cite: Portal_T5 was a gift from Feng Zhang (Addgene plasmid # 188830 ; http://n2t.net/addgene:188830 ; RRID:Addgene_188830)
